Addgene plasmid #13511: 3xIRS luciferase
Depositing lab: Kunliang Guan. Depositing organization: University of Michigan. Publication: Negative regulation of the forkhead transcription factor FKHR by Akt. Tang ED, Nunez G, Barr FG, Guan KL. J Biol Chem. 1999 Jun 11. 274(24):16741-6. 10.1074/jbc.274.24.16741 PubMed 10358014.
Backbone
  Vector backbone: pGL2-Promoter
  Backbone manufacturer: Promega
  Backbone size w/o insert (bp): 5800
  Vector type: Mammalian Expression, Luciferase
Growth in bacteria
  Bacterial resistance: Ampicillin, 100 μg/mL
  Growth temperature: 37°C
  Growth strain: DH5alpha
  Copy number: High Copy
Gene/Insert
  Gene/Insert name: 3xIRS (alt name: Insulin-responsive sequence)
  Species: H. sapiens (human)
  Insert size (bp): 150
  Entrez Gene: IGFBP1 (a.k.a. AFBP, IBP1, IGF-BP25, PP12, hIGFBP-1)
  Tag / fusion protein: luciferase (C terminal on backbone)
  Cloning method: Restriction Enzyme; 5′ cloning site KpnI (destroyed during cloning); 3′ cloning site XhoI (destroyed during cloning)
  Sequencing primers: 5′ EBV rev primer; 3′ LucNrev primer
Terms and licenses: Academic/Nonprofit Terms; Industry Terms: Not Available to Industry
Depositor comments: Two oligonucleotides (GCAAAACAAACTTATTTTGAAGCAAAACAAACTTATTTTGAAGCAAAACAAACTTATTTTGAA and TCGATTCAAAATAAGTTTGTTTTGCTTCAAAATAAGTTTGTTTTGCTTCAAAATAAGTTTGTTTTGCGTAC) were annealed together and ligated into the pGL2-Promoter vector (Promega) to create 3×IRS-luciferase. The IRS sequences were derived from human IGFBP-1's IRS. See "Author's Map" for more information.
How to cite: 3xIRS luciferase was a gift from Kunliang Guan (Addgene plasmid # 13511 ; http://n2t.net/addgene:13511 ; RRID:Addgene_13511)
