[The description below was written by a language model from this plasmid's Addgene catalogue record and pLannotate feature annotations shown in this document.]
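Description:
3xIRS luciferase is a mammalian firefly luciferase reporter built on the Promega pGL2-Promoter backbone. It is propagated in E. coli as a high-copy plasmid through a ColE1/pUC-type origin and selected with ampicillin via the β-lactamase gene and its native promoter. An f1 bacteriophage origin is also present, allowing single-stranded DNA production. The sequenced record is about 5.8 kb.

The payload is three tandem copies of the insulin-responsive sequence (IRS) from the human IGFBP-1 gene, made by annealing two synthetic oligonucleotides and ligating them between the KpnI and XhoI sites, both of which were destroyed in cloning. The catalogue lists the insert as 150 bp, although the annotation tool does not call the IRS repeats as a feature. They would lie in the unannotated interval just upstream of the SV40 early promoter. That promoter lacks an enhancer in this backbone, so it drives only basal transcription of the Photinus pyralis luciferase coding sequence, and the IRS elements make output dependent on factors that bind them. An upstream SV40 poly(A) signal limits read-through transcription from the backbone, while the SV40 small t intron and a downstream SV40 poly(A) signal process the luciferase transcript. The annotated large T, small t, NLS, TcR, CmR and lacZα fragments are short remnants of these SV40 and vector segments rather than functional genes. Luciferase is listed as a "tag", but it is a transcriptional reporter, not a fusion partner.

Going by the associated publication title, the construct was used in transient transfection assays to measure the transcriptional activity of the forkhead factor FKHR at IRS elements and its negative regulation by Akt.
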