Features (pLannotate 1.2.2; 17 found; start..end, strand, type, name):
      1..319     +  CDS            large T antigen (fragment): large T antigen from SV40 (simian virus 40)
    316..399     +  CDS            large T antigen (fragment): large T antigen from SV40 (simian virus 40)
    422..556     +  polyA_signal   SV40 poly(A) signal: SV40 polyadenylation signal
    557..689     +  CDS            TcR (fragment): tetracycline efflux protein; tet; confers resistance to tetracycline
    869..1457    -  rep_origin     ori: high-copy-number ColE1/pMB1/pBR322/pUC origin of replication
   1628..2488    -  CDS            AmpR: β-lactamase; bla; confers resistance to ampicillin, carbenicillin, and related antibiotics
   2489..2593    -  promoter       AmpR promoter: bla
   2620..3048    +  rep_origin     f1 ori (sequence partly withheld): f1 bacteriophage origin of replication; arrow indicates direction of (+) strand synthesis
   3080..3147    -  CDS            lacZα (fragment): LacZα fragment of β-galactosidase; lacZ fragment
   3265..3386    +  polyA_signal   SV40 poly(A) signal: SV40 polyadenylation signal
   3495..3691    +  promoter       SV40 promoter: SV40 early promoter
   3721..5370    +  CDS            LUCI_PHOPY: Experimental evidence at protein level: Swiss-Prot protein existence level 1. Produces green light with a wavelength of 562 nm. From Photinus pyralis (Common eastern firefly) (Lampyris pyralis).
   5418..5448    +  CDS            CmR (fragment): chloramphenicol acetyltransferase confers resistance to chloramphenicol
   5538..5612    +  CDS            small t antigen (fragment): SV40 (simian virus 40) small t antigen
   5614..5679    +  intron         small t intron: SV40 (simian virus 40) small t antigen intron
   5678..5832    +  CDS            large T antigen (fragment): large T antigen from SV40 (simian virus 40)
   5809..5829    +  CDS            SV40 NLS: nuclear localization signal of SV40 (simian virus 40) large T antigen
>Addgene plasmid #13511 | 3xIRS luciferase | addgene full sequence | sequence record 190209 | Addgene NGS Result
GACCCCAAGGACTTTCCTTCAGAATTGCTAAGTTTTTTGAGTCATGCTGTGTTTAGTAATAGAACTCTTG
CTTGCTTTGCTATTTACACCACAAAGGAAAAAGCTGCACTGCTATACAAGAAAATTATGGAAAAATATTC
TGTAACCTTTATAAGTAGGCATAACAGTTATAATCATAACATACTGTTTTTTCTTACTCCACACAGGCAT
AGAGTGTCTGCTATTAATAACTATGCTCAAAAATTGTGTACCTTTAGCTTTTTAATTTGTAAAGGGGTTA
ATAAGGAATATTTGATGTATAGTGCCTTGACTAGAGATCATAATCAGCCATACCACATTTGTAGAGGTTT
TACTTGCTTTAAAAAACCTCCCACACCTCCCCCTGAACCTGAAACATAAAATGAATGCAATTGTTGTTGT
TAACTTGTTTATTGCAGCTTATAATGGTTACAAATAAAGCAATAGCATCACAAATTTCACAAATAAAGCA
TTTTTTTCACTGCATTCTAGTTGTGGTTTGTCCAAACTCATCAATGTATCTTATCATGTCTGGATCCGTC
GACCGATGCCCTTGAGAGCCTTCAACCCAGTCAGCTCCTTCCGGTGGGCGCGGGGCATGACTATCGTCGC
CGCACTTATGACTGTCTTCTTTATCATGCAACTCGTAGGACAGGTGCCGGCAGCGCTCTTCCGCTTCCTC
GCTCACTGACTCGCTGCGCTCGGTCGTTCGGCTGCGGCGAGCGGTATCAGCTCACTCAAAGGCGGTAATA
CGGTTATCCACAGAATCAGGGGATAACGCAGGAAAGAACATGTGAGCAAAAGGCCAGCAAAAGGCCAGGA
ACCGTAAAAAGGCCGCGTTGCTGGCGTTTTTCCATAGGCTCCGCCCCCCTGACGAGCATCACAAAAATCG
ACGCTCAAGTCAGAGGTGGCGAAACCCGACAGGACTATAAAGATACCAGGCGTTTCCCCCTGGAAGCTCC
CTCGTGCGCTCTCCTGTTCCGACCCTGCCGCTTACCGGATACCTGTCCGCCTTTCTCCCTTCGGGAAGCG
TGGCGCTTTCTCATAGCTCACGCTGTAGGTATCTCAGTTCGGTGTAGGTCGTTCGCTCCAAGCTGGGCTG
TGTGCACGAACCCCCCGTTCAGCCCGACCGCTGCGCCTTATCCGGTAACTATCGTCTTGAGTCCAACCCG
GTAAGACACGACTTATCGCCACTGGCAGCAGCCACTGGTAACAGGATTAGCAGAGCGAGGTATGTAGGCG
GTGCTACAGAGTTCTTGAAGTGGTGGCCTAACTACGGCTACACTAGAAGAACAGTATTTGGTATCTGCGC
TCTGCTGAAGCCAGTTACCTTCGGAAAAAGAGTTGGTAGCTCTTGATCCGGCAAACAAACCACCGCTGGT
AGCGGTGGTTTTTTTGTTTGCAAGCAGCAGATTACGCGCAGAAAAAAAGGATCTCAAGAAGATCCTTTGA
TCTTTTCTACGGGGTCTGACGCTCAGTGGAACGAAAACTCACGTTAAGGGATTTTGGTCATGAGATTATC
AAAAAGGATCTTCACCTAGATCCTTTTAAATTAAAAATGAAGTTTTAAATCAATCTAAAGTATATATGAG
TAAACTTGGTCTGACAGTTACCAATGCTTAATCAGTGAGGCACCTATCTCAGCGATCTGTCTATTTCGTT
CATCCATAGTTGCCTGACTCCCCGTCGTGTAGATAACTACGATACGGGAGGGCTTACCATCTGGCCCCAG
TGCTGCAATGATACCGCGAGACCCACGCTCACCGGCTCCAGATTTATCAGCAATAAACCAGCCAGCCGGA
AGGGCCGAGCGCAGAAGTGGTCCTGCAACTTTATCCGCCTCCATCCAGTCTATTAATTGTTGCCGGGAAG
CTAGAGTAAGTAGTTCGCCAGTTAATAGTTTGCGCAACGTTGTTGCCATTGCTACAGGCATCGTGGTGTC
ACGCTCGTCGTTTGGTATGGCTTCATTCAGCTCCGGTTCCCAACGATCAAGGCGAGTTACATGATCCCCC
ATGTTGTGCAAAAAAGCGGTTAGCTCCTTCGGTCCTCCGATCGTTGTCAGAAGTAAGTTGGCCGCAGTGT
TATCACTCATGGTTATGGCAGCACTGCATAATTCTCTTACTGTCATGCCATCCGTAAGATGCTTTTCTGT
GACTGGTGAGTACTCAACCAAGTCATTCTGAGAATAGTGTATGCGGCGACCGAGTTGCTCTTGCCCGGCG
TCAATACGGGATAATACCGCGCCACATAGCAGAACTTTAAAAGTGCTCATCATTGGAAAACGTTCTTCGG
GGCGAAAACTCTCAAGGATCTTACCGCTGTTGAGATCCAGTTCGATGTAACCCACTCGTGCACCCAACTG
ATCTTCAGCATCTTTTACTTTCACCAGCGTTTCTGGGTGAGCAAAAACAGGAAGGCAAAATGCCGCAAAA
AAGGGAATAAGGGCGACACGGAAATGTTGAATACTCATACTCTTCCTTTTTCAATATTATTGAAGCATTT
ATCAGGGTTATTGTCTCATGAGCGGATACATATTTGAATGTATTTAGAAAAATAAACAAATAGGGGTTCC
GCGCACATTTCCCCGAAAAGTGCCACCTG
[124 nt withheld, positions 2620-2743]
C
[91 nt withheld, positions 2745-2835]
A
[49 nt withheld, positions 2837-2885]
CCTTTGACGTTGGAGTCCACGTTCTTT
[37 nt withheld, positions 2913-2949]
ACCCTATCTCGGTCTATTCTTTTGATTTATAAGGGATTTTGCCGATTTCGGCCTATTGGTTAAAAAATGA
GCTGATTTAACAAAAATTTAACGCGAATTTTAACAAAATATTAACGCTTACAATTTGCCATTCGCCATTC
AGGCTGCGCAACTGTTGGGAAGGGCGATCGGTGCGGGCCTCTTCGCTATTACGCCAGCCCAAGCTACCAT
GATAAGTAAGTAATATTAAGGTACGTGGAGGTTTTACTTGCTTTAAAAAACCTCCCACACCTCCCCCTGA
ACCTGAAACATAAAATGAATGCAATTGTTGTTGTTAACTTGTTTATTGCAGCTTATAATGGTTACAAATA
AAGCAATAGCATCACAAATTTCACAAATAAAGCATTTTTTTCACTGCATTCTAGTTGTGGTTTGTCCAAA
CTCATCAATGTATCTTATGGTACTGTAACTGAGCTAACATAACCCGGGAGGTACGCAAAACAAACTTATT
TTGAAGCAAAACAAACTTATTTTGAAGCAAAACAAACTTATTTTGAATCGAGATCTGCATCTCAATTAGT
CAGCAACCATAGTCCCGCCCCTAACTCCGCCCATCCCGCCCCTAACTCCGCCCAGTTCCGCCCATTCTCC
GCCCCATGGCTGACTAATTTTTTTTATTTATGCAGAGGCCGAGGCCGCCTCGGCCTCTGAGCTATTCCAG
AAGTAGTGAGGAGGCTTTTTTGGAGGCCTAGGCTTTTGCAAAAAGCTTGGCATTCCGGTACTGTTGGTAA
AATGGAAGACGCCAAAAACATAAAGAAAGGCCCGGCGCCATTCTATCCTCTAGAGGATGGAACCGCTGGA
GAGCAACTGCATAAGGCTATGAAGAGATACGCCCTGGTTCCTGGAACAATTGCTTTTACAGATGCACATA
TCGAGGTGAACATCACGTACGCGGAATACTTCGAAATGTCCGTTCGGTTGGCAGAAGCTATGAAACGATA
TGGGCTGAATACAAATCACAGAATCGTCGTATGCAGTGAAAACTCTCTTCAATTCTTTATGCCGGTGTTG
GGCGCGTTATTTATCGGAGTTGCAGTTGCGCCCGCGAACGACATTTATAATGAACGTGAATTGCTCAACA
GTATGAACATTTCGCAGCCTACCGTAGTGTTTGTTTCCAAAAAGGGGTTGCAAAAAATTTTGAACGTGCA
AAAAAAATTACCAATAATCCAGAAAATTATTATCATGGATTCTAAAACGGATTACCAGGGATTTCAGTCG
ATGTACACGTTCGTCACATCTCATCTACCTCCCGGTTTTAATGAATACGATTTTGTACCAGAGTCCTTTG
ATCGTGACAAAACAATTGCACTGATAATGAATTCCTCTGGATCTACTGGGTTACCTAAGGGTGTGGCCCT
TCCGCATAGAACTGCCTGCGTCAGATTCTCGCATGCCAGAGATCCTATTTTTGGCAATCAAATCATTCCG
GATACTGCGATTTTAAGTGTTGTTCCATTCCATCACGGTTTTGGAATGTTTACTACACTCGGATATTTGA
TATGTGGATTTCGAGTCGTCTTAATGTATAGATTTGAAGAAGAGCTGTTTTTACGATCCCTTCAGGATTA
CAAAATTCAAAGTGCGTTGCTAGTACCAACCCTATTTTCATTCTTCGCCAAAAGCACTCTGATTGACAAA
TACGATTTATCTAATTTACACGAAATTGCTTCTGGGGGCGCACCTCTTTCGAAAGAAGTCGGGGAAGCGG
TTGCAAAACGCTTCCATCTTCCAGGGATACGACAAGGATATGGGCTCACTGAGACTACATCAGCTATTCT
GATTACACCCGAGGGGGATGATAAACCGGGCGCGGTCGGTAAAGTTGTTCCATTTTTTGAAGCGAAGGTT
GTGGATCTGGATACCGGGAAAACGCTGGGCGTTAATCAGAGAGGCGAATTATGTGTCAGAGGACCTATGA
TTATGTCCGGTTATGTAAACAATCCGGAAGCGACCAACGCCTTGATTGACAAGGATGGATGGCTACATTC
TGGAGACATAGCTTACTGGGACGAAGACGAACACTTCTTCATAGTTGACCGCTTGAAGTCTTTAATTAAA
TACAAAGGATATCAGGTGGCCCCCGCTGAATTGGAATCGATATTGTTACAACACCCCAACATCTTCGACG
CGGGCGTGGCAGGTCTTCCCGACGATGACGCCGGTGAACTTCCCGCCGCCGTTGTTGTTTTGGAGCACGG
AAAGACGATGACGGAAAAAGAGATCGTGGATTACGTCGCCAGTCAAGTAACAACCGCGAAAAAGTTGCGC
GGAGGAGTTGTGTTTGTGGACGAAGTACCGAAAGGTCTTACCGGAAAACTCGACGCAAGAAAAATCAGAG
AGATCCTCATAAAGGCCAAGAAGGGCGGAAAGTCCAAATTGTAAAATGTAACTGTATTCAGCGATGACGA
AATTCTTAGCTATTGTAATACTGCGATGAGTGGCAGGGCGGGGCGTAATTTTTTTAAGGCAGTTATTGGT
GCCCTTAAACGCCTGGTTGCTACGCCTGAATAAGTGATAATAAGCGGATGAATGGCAGAAATTCGCCGGA
TCTTTGTGAAGGAACCTTACTTCTGTGGTGTGACATAATTGGACAAACTACCTACAGAGATTTAAAGCTC
TAAGGTAAATATAAAATTTTTAAGTGTATAATGTGTTAAACTACTGATTCTAATTGTTTGTGTATTTTAG
ATTCCAACCTATGGAACTGATGAATGGGAGCAGTGGTGGAATGCCTTTAATGAGGAAAACCTGTTTTGCT
CAGAAGAAATGCCATCTAGTGATGATGAGGCTACTGCTGACTCTCAACATTCTACTCCTCCAAAAAAGAA
GAGAAAGGTAGAA
