>Addgene plasmid #13511 | 3xIRS luciferase | addgene partial sequence | sequence record 99088 | LucNRev 5'-CCTTATGCAGTTGCTCTCC-3'
ATGGCGCCGGGCCTTTCTTTATGTTTTTGGCGTCTTCCATTTTACCAACAGTACCGGAATGCCAAGCTTT
TTGCAAAAGCCTAGGCCTCCAAAAAAGCCTCCTCACTACTTCTGGAATAGCTCAGAGGCCGAGGCGGCCT
CGGCCTCTGCATAAATAAAAAAAATTAGTCAGCCATGGGGCGGAGAATGGGCGGAACTGGGCGGAGTTAG
GGGCGGGATGGGCGGAGTTAGGGGCGGGACTATGGTTGCTGACTAATTGAGATGCAGATCTCGATTCAAA
ATAAGTTTGTTTTGCTTCAAAATAAGTTTGTTTTGCTTCAAAATAAGTTTGTTTTGCGTACCTCCCGGGT
TATGTTAGCTCAGTTACAGTACCATAAGATACATTGATGAGTTTGGACAAACCACAACTAGAATGCAGTG
AAAAAAATGCTTTATTTGTGAAATTTGTGATGCTATTGCTTTATTTGTAACCATTATAAGCTGCAATAAA
CAAGTTAACAACAACAATTGCATTCATTTTATGTTTCAGGTTCAGGGGGAGGTGTGGGAGGTTTTTTAAA
GCAAGTAAAACCTCCACGTACCTTAATATTACTTACTTATCATGGTAGCTTGGGCTGGCGTAATAGCGAA
GAGGCCCGCACCGATCGCCCTTCCCAACAGTTGCGCAGCCTGAATGGCGAATGGCAAATTGTAAGCGTTA
ATATTTTGTTAAAATTCGCGTTAAATTTTTGTTAAATCAGCTCA
